Addgene plasmid #90278: pMST665_BB3_L 23_gRNAempty_cas9_BbsI
Purpose: BB3_L 23_gRNAempty_cas9_BbsI; CRISPR plasmid with empty gRNA spacer to incorporate gRNA, Cas9
Depositing lab: Michael Sauer. Depositing organization: Universitaet fur Bodenkultur Wien (BOKU-WIEN). Publication: An efficient tool for metabolic pathway construction and gene integration for Aspergillus niger. Sarkari P, Marx H, Blumhoff ML, Mattanovich D, Sauer M, Steiger MG. Bioresour Technol. 2017 May 4. pii: S0960-8524(17)30643-0. doi: 10.1016/j.biortech.2017.05.004. PubMed 28533066.
Backbone
  Vector backbone: BB3_AMA_2.8_pUC-ORI_L_AC_hph
  Backbone size w/o insert (bp): 5997
  Total vector size (bp): 14521
  Vector type: Bacterial Expression ; A. niger
Growth in bacteria
  Bacterial resistance: Hygromycin, 200 μg/mL
  Growth temperature: 37°C
  Growth strain: DH5alpha
  Copy number: Unknown
Gene/Insert
  Gene/Insert name: Cas9
  gRNA/shRNA sequence: -
  Cloning method: Unknown
  Sequencing primers: 5′ -; 3′ -
Terms and licenses: Academic/Nonprofit Terms; Industry Terms: Not Available to Industry
How to cite: pMST665_BB3_L 23_gRNAempty_cas9_BbsI was a gift from Michael Sauer (Addgene plasmid # 90278 ; http://n2t.net/addgene:90278 ; RRID:Addgene_90278)
