[The description below was written by a language model from this plasmid's Addgene catalogue record, the feature table of its GenBank file and pLannotate feature annotations shown in this document.]
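Description:
pMST665_BB3_L 23_gRNAempty_cas9_BbsI is an E. coli–Aspergillus niger shuttle plasmid of about 14.5 kb, assembled by a hierarchical Golden Gate scheme in which modules are joined through four-base fusion sites using BsaI and BbsI/BpiI. It serves as the recipient vector for building CRISPR/Cas9 plasmids. The level-3 backbone carries a pUC-type high-copy origin for propagation in E. coli and a fragment of the Aspergillus nidulans AMA1 sequence, which supports autonomous extrachromosomal replication in filamentous fungi. The only annotated marker is the hygromycin phosphotransferase gene (hph), placed between a Ppki promoter and a Tcbh2 terminator. The record lists hygromycin as the bacterial selection as well, so this one cassette appears to serve both hosts.

The payload consists of two transcription units. In the first, the A. niger pmbfA promoter and a trpC terminator flank a short linker spanning fusion sites 2 and 3. This linker is the "empty" position, into which a guide RNA module is inserted by BbsI-based cloning; no spacer or guide sequence is present in the deposited plasmid. In the second unit, the pcoxA promoter drives Streptococcus pyogenes Cas9 with a C-terminal SV40 nuclear localisation signal, followed by a second copy of the trpC terminator. Numerous single-base "taming" changes are annotated in the promoters, Cas9 and AMA1. These presumably remove internal type IIS restriction sites so that the parts remain compatible with the assembly system.

The sequenced full-length record is slightly longer than the depositor's map (14,566 versus 14,521 nt) but shows the same elements. The plasmid comes from work on metabolic pathway construction and gene integration in A. niger, where it supplies Cas9 and a user-defined guide from a single self-replicating plasmid.
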