LOCUS       MST665_BB3_pmbfA_empty_cas9_hph 14521 bp DNA circular UNA
FEATURES             Location/Qualifiers
     primer          complement(join(14499..14521,1..>4))
                     /label=FS4_AMA1/2_rev
     Vector          1..678
                     /origin="pSTBLUE-1 wo_ORI_circular_pUC_ORI_aus_pGAPZB
                     (2.745bp circular)Target vector: from BbsI cut at 2054^2055
                     to BbsI cut at 2732^2733, 678bpOrientation: originalPlus
                     strand 5': no changePlus strand 3': no changeMinus strand
                     5': no changeMinus strand 3': no change"
     Vector          join(9277..14521,1..722)
                     /origin="MST615-BB3_hph_AMA_pUC-ORI_linkerAC (5.997bp
                     circular)Target vector: from BsaI cut at 752^753 to BsaI
                     cut at 722^723, 5.967bpOrientation: originalPlus strand 5':
                     no changePlus strand 3': no changeMinus strand 5': no
                     changeMinus strand 3': no change"
     oriT            complement(5..678)
                     /label=pUC_ORI_aus_pGAPZB
     terminator      683..722
                     /label=BBa_B1007
     FS              723..726
                     /label="FS A"
     primer          <727..751
                     /label=FS1_pmbfA_fw
     Vector          727..2232
                     /origin="BB1_P_12_asn_pmbfA_39 (4.438bp circular)Target
                     vector: from BpiI cut at 2145^2146 to BpiI cut at
                     3651^3652, 1.506bpOrientation: originalPlus strand 5': no
                     changePlus strand 3': no changeMinus strand 5': no
                     changeMinus strand 3': no change"
     promoter        731..2232
                     /label=pmbfA_aniger
     primer          790..809
                     /label=2_pmbfA_fw
     primer          complement(790..809)
                     /label=2_pmbfA_rev
     mutation        799
                     /label=TamingT->A
     primer          complement(2209..>2236)
                     /label=FS2_pmbfA_rev
     primer          <2233..>2264
                     /label=L_FS23_BbsI_fw
     FS              2233..2236
                     /label=FS2
     primer          complement(<2237..>2268)
                     /label=L_FS23_BbsI_rev
     primer          <2265..2293
                     /label=FS3_tTrpC_fw
     terminator      2265..3040
                     /label=TrpC
     FS              2265..2268
                     /label=FS3
     primer          2615..2635
                     /label=2_tTrpC_fw
     primer          complement(2615..2635)
                     /label=2_tTrpC_rev
     primer          complement(3024..>3044)
                     /label=FS4_tTrpC_rev
     FS              3041..3044
                     /label="FS 4"
     primer          <3045..>3048
                     /label=3_BsaI_FsB_Bam
     FS              3045..3048
                     /label="FS B"
     Vector          join(9273..>9276,<3045..3048)
                     /origin="BB2_L_BC_syn_BbsI_7 (2.215bp circular)Target
                     vector: from BbsI cut at 639^640 to BbsI cut at 607^608,
                     2.183bpOrientation: originalPlus strand 5': no changePlus
                     strand 3': no changeMinus strand 5': no changeMinus strand
                     3': no change"
     primer          complement(<3049..>3052)
                     /label=4_BsaI_FsB_BamXho
     primer          <3049..3072
                     /label=FS1_pcoxA_fw
     promoter        3054..4355
                     /label=pcoxA_199998
     primer          3839..3858
                     /label=2_coxA_fw
     primer          complement(3839..3858)
                     /label=2_coxA_rev
     mutation        3849
                     /label=TamingT->A
     primer          complement(4109..4128)
                     /label=3_coxA_rev
     primer          4109..4128
                     /label=3_coxA_fw
     mutation        4118
                     /label=TamingA->T
     primer          complement(4338..>4359)
                     /label=FS2_pcoxA_rev
     primer          <4356..4380
                     /label=FS2_Cas9_BsaI_fw
     CDS             4357..8496
                     /label=Cas9
     Taming          4407
                     /label=C>T
     primer          complement(5768..5787)
                     /label=1_cas9_rev
     primer          5768..5787
                     /label=1_cas9_fw
     Taming          5772
                     /label=C>t
     primer          complement(6042..6063)
                     /label=2_cas9_rev
     primer          6042..6063
                     /label=2_cas9_fw
     Taming          6054
                     /label=A>g
     primer          complement(6511..6528)
                     /label=3_cas9_rev
     primer          6511..6528
                     /label=3_cas9_fw
     Taming          6513
                     /label=T>c
     primer          complement(7226..7247)
                     /label=4_cas9_rev
     primer          7226..7247
                     /label=4_cas9_fw
     Taming          7242
                     /label=G>c
     primer          complement(8093..8110)
                     /label=5_cas9_rev
     primer          8093..8111
                     /label=5_cas9_fw
     Taming          8100
                     /label=T>c
     NLS             8461..8496
                     /label="NLS SV40"
     primer          complement(8474..>8500)
                     /label=FS3_Pol7_Cas9_BsaI_rev
     primer          <8497..8525
                     /label=FS3_tTrpC_fw
     terminator      8497..9272
                     /origin="BB1_T_34_ani_trpC_42 (3.708bp circular)Fragment:
                     from BbsI cut at 2145^2146 to BbsI cut at 2921^2922,
                     776bpOrientation: reverse complementedPlus strand 5': no
                     changePlus strand 3': no changeMinus strand 5': no
                     changeMinus strand 3': no change"
                     /label=tTrpC
     primer          8847..8867
                     /label=2_tTrpC_fw
     primer          complement(8847..8867)
                     /label=2_tTrpC_rev
     primer          complement(9256..>9276)
                     /label=FS4_tTrpC_rev
     primer          <9273..>9276
                     /label=5_BsaI_FsC_Xho
     FS              9273..9276
                     /label="FS 4"
     primer          complement(9277..>9280)
                     /label=6_BsaI_FsC
     primer          <9281..9304
                     /label=FS2_ppki_fw
     promoter        9285..10022
                     /label=Ppki
     primer          9520..9543
                     /label=2_ppki_fw
     primer          complement(9520..9543)
                     /label=2_ppki_rev
     mutation        9531
                     /label=TamingA->T
     primer          complement(9897..9918)
                     /label=3_ppki_rev
     primer          9897..9918
                     /label=3_ppki_fw
     mutation        9908
                     /label=TamingA->T
     CDS             10023..11048
                     /label=hph
     terminator      11049..11638
                     /label=Tcbh2
     primer          complement(11616..>11643)
                     /label=FS3_Tcbh2_rev
     primer          <11640..11664
                     /label=FS3_AMA1/2_fw
     CDS             11644..14521
                     /label=AMA1/2
     primer          12610..12633
                     /label=1_AMA1/2_fw
     primer          complement(12610..12633)
                     /label=1_AMA1/2_rev
     Taming          12623
                     /label=A>t
ORIGIN
        1 CGCTGTGAGC AAAAGGCCAG CAAAAGGCCA GGAACCGTAA AAAGGCCGCG TTGCTGGCGT
       61 TTTTCCATAG GCTCCGCCCC CCTGACGAGC ATCACAAAAA TCGACGCTCA AGTCAGAGGT
      121 GGCGAAACCC GACAGGACTA TAAAGATACC AGGCGTTTCC CCCTGGAAGC TCCCTCGTGC
      181 GCTCTCCTGT TCCGACCCTG CCGCTTACCG GATACCTGTC CGCCTTTCTC CCTTCGGGAA
      241 GCGTGGCGCT TTCTCAATGC TCACGCTGTA GGTATCTCAG TTCGGTGTAG GTCGTTCGCT
      301 CCAAGCTGGG CTGTGTGCAC GAACCCCCCG TTCAGCCCGA CCGCTGCGCC TTATCCGGTA
      361 ACTATCGTCT TGAGTCCAAC CCGGTAAGAC ACGACTTATC GCCACTGGCA GCAGCCACTG
      421 GTAACAGGAT TAGCAGAGCG AGGTATGTAG GCGGTGCTAC AGAGTTCTTG AAGTGGTGGC
      481 CTAACTACGG CTACACTAGA AGGACAGTAT TTGGTATCTG CGCTCTGCTG AAGCCAGTTA
      541 CCTTCGGAAA AAGAGTTGGT AGCTCTTGAT CCGGCAAACA AACCACCGCT GGTAGCGGTG
      601 GTTTTTTTGT TTGCAAGCAG CAGATTACGC GCAGAAAAAA AGGATCTCAA GAAGATCCTT
      661 TGATCTTTTC TACGGGGTGG AGcgcaaaaa accccgcccc tgacagggcg gggttttttc
      721 gcGATCGGAG GTACAGTGGC CATGAAATCC AATCATTTCC TTCTGGCCGC CCTCGGGCAA
      781 GAGATAGTGC CGCAGAGGAC TCTCACAGCA TCTACATCTG CGACCGCAAC AGCCACCAAG
      841 CGAGGCGCAC ATGAGCTTGT CCTCCTCCCA TGCCAAAGTT TGGCCCTCTT CGTTTCTGTG
      901 ATGCTGAAGG AAGTCAAACT CGTCGATGAT AGGACCAGAT GGTTTGTCAA GGGTCAACGC
      961 TTTCCATGCC TTCTGGCACC GGTAGTAATG CTCTTCTGCA AGGGAGACTT GACGTTTCGG
     1021 ATCCGCGGGC CCCGGGACAT GCTGGAAGGG ATTTTCTGGC TCAATACCAC GTCTGTATTT
     1081 GACCCTTTCC AGACAGTTAA TCCGCTGCAG GAGGGCGAAC TGTAGCTCCT CGTTCTCCTT
     1141 GTAGCGCTTG ATCCAGTCTT TTTGGATGTT GCACTTGCTT GGCCTATGCT TCTCATATAA
     1201 TCTTGCCCTG TCATAGAGAC GACGTCTGAG ATTGTAGCGT TCGTCTTTGA TCACCCGGAG
     1261 CCAGATAGGC CTGAGTATAT CTGACATTAG ATCAAAGGGT CTGTGGATAG TCTCCTTCAG
     1321 CATCAGCGAC GCATGTGACT CGCATGTCGG AGAGAGCTTG TGGGTGGTCA TCTTTGATGG
     1381 CGTCCTCTGC TTTCCCTTGA TTTTCGTTGA TTGTTTTTCG AAAGTTAAGT CTGGAAGTCA
     1441 AGAGAATCCT TCTGCCAGAC ATTATATTTA CGTATACTGA CGTAGTAGAA ACAGCGTCAG
     1501 GATGAGGACA TGGTGTGTGC TGGACCACGG AATCATAGTT CATCAGTATA TTGGGTTGGA
     1561 CAAATAACGC TGAGCATGTA TATGTCTTTA CACACTATAA AAGCCAGCGA ACGCCAATAA
     1621 AATAGGGCAT ATTGATGTGA AAATATGACA CCAGTTAAAA GCAGTGTATT GATTTTATCT
     1681 CTCTTCACCT CGGACCTATA CTACCGTATA CAAGACTCAA CTTACTTCCA GATATAGTAA
     1741 TATACACCCT ATGGACGAAC CAGCACAATA ATTACAGCCA AACAACACCA CCCAAATGGC
     1801 ATATTCCTAA TCAGCACTAA GCACAAATAC CACTGTCATC ACAGCATAAT CAATAAGAAT
     1861 CCCAGACAAC CGACTCACTC TGACTCACCT TACACAAACC CCCAAGCAAA GCGCAGCCCA
     1921 GAACCTCAGC CAACAATCGG GCAACGTACG GGGAAAGATT GGCCGATCCA TGATGTCAGC
     1981 AGCCCTAACC CAAAGCGGAC TAGCGCATAC CGCCCCTCTG ACTCCGCCAT CCCAGGGCTC
     2041 GAGAAGCTTC CGTGGCGTCG ATATAAATTC AGCGGGCCTT GAACATCCCT CCTTACGACA
     2101 CACCTCACGC GATCGATTTT GACACTCACA CACCGCCACC CTCACATCCT CCACCCACAC
     2161 CACACCCCTT AATCAACCCA CCATCACCGC TAGAACGTCT ATCTCATCAC CGACTTCTCA
     2221 TCCATCTTCA AACATGGCGT CTTCGGATCC CTCGAGGAAG ACGCGCTTGA TCCACTTAAC
     2281 GTTACTGAAA TCATCAAACA GCTTGACGAA TCTGGATATA AGATCGTTGG TGTCGATGTC
     2341 AGCTCCGGAG TTGAGACAAA TGGTGTTCAG GATCTCGATA AGATACGTTC ATTTGTCCAA
     2401 GCAGCAAAGA GTGCCTTCTA GTGATTTAAT AGCTCCATGT CAACAAGAAT AAAACGCGTT
     2461 TCGGGTTTAC CTCTTCCAGA TACAGCTCAT CTGCAATGCA TTAATGCATT GGACCTCGCA
     2521 ACCCTAGTAC GCCCTTCAGG CTCCGGCGAA GCAGAAGAAT AGCTTAGCAG AGTCTATTTT
     2581 CATTTTCGGG AGACGAGATC AAGCAGATCA ACGGTCGTCA AGAGTCCTAC GAGACTGAGG
     2641 AATCCGCTCT TGGCTCCACG CGACTATATA TTTGTCTCTA ATTGTACTTT GACATGCTCC
     2701 TCTTCTTTAC TCTGATAGCT TGACTATGAA AATTCCGTCA CCAGCCCCTG GGTTCGCAAA
     2761 GATAATTGCA CTGTTTCTTC CTTGAACTCT CAAGCCTACA GGACACACAT TCATCGTAGG
     2821 TATAAACCTC GAAAATCATT CCTACTAAGA TGGGTATACA ATAGTAACCA TGCATGGTTG
     2881 CCTAGTGAAT GCTCCGTAAC ACCCAATACG CCGGCCGAAA CTTTTTTACA ACTCTCCTAT
     2941 GAGTCGTTTA CCCAGAATGC ACAGGTACAC TTGTTTAGAG GTAATCCTTC TTTCTAGAAG
     3001 TCCTCGTGTA CTGTGTAAGC GCCCACTCCA CATCTCCACT CGCTCCGGGG AGAACCGAAG
     3061 AGGATGGGAA CCCCGACCAT GGCCTGCGGC CGCAGCTATC AGTCCTCTCA GCTGACGCCC
     3121 CTCACGAACC CTCGCACTCT CCCGAAATGC TCTTCGGTGT CCATGGCGCA TCATCTCAGC
     3181 AGCATCCCAT GTCAAACCAT GGCTTTGGGC CCACGGACTC TGTGGCCCTG CCGCAACATC
     3241 ACCATCACCA TCGACTCCCG CCCCATGCAG CGCTGCGCGC CCCAGGGCGT CATGGAGTGA
     3301 ATGTGGAATC TCCTCCTTTG CCCTCGGGCC CGCCGAGTGT GGTGGGCCAG CCTGGAATGC
     3361 CTGATCCAGC CCCCAGGCCT CGAGGACCAA AACTGAAGTT TACTCCCGAA GAGGACGCTC
     3421 TACTGGTGGA GTTGAAGGAA AACAAGAACT TGACGTGGAA GCAAATTGCA GACTTCTTCC
     3481 CGGGCCGAAC GAGCGGTACC TTGCAAGTCC GATACTGCAC CAAGCTGAAG GCTAAGGATG
     3541 TAGCTTGGAG TGACGAAATG GTTCGATTTG CTCCTGATGT ATTTCTACGC CTGTCTCACA
     3601 CATGCTAATG AAGGGAATAG GTACAAAGGC TGCAGCGGGC AATGCACGAG TACGAGAACG
     3661 ATCGGTGGCG CATCATTGCA GGGAAGGTTG GAAATGGCTT CACCCCAGCT GCTTGCCGCG
     3721 AGAAAGCCAT GCAGCTCCAT GAGTAAAAGC GTTGGGGAAT TTTCATATTT ATATCTACTG
     3781 TCGCCAGATT CGGCCCTGCT TGGACCCTCT GATCTCCTTA CTCTCCATAT TGGTTCAAAT
     3841 GTCGGGTCAC CGATAGGGCT GGTGGTGCAG GCTTGTTGTA GGCACGGGAG GATGATCAGC
     3901 ATAACTCTGA GTCACTATAG GGACGGGTTG ATGTAAGGTA TTAAGTGATG TATGATAATT
     3961 CATTTTAGCC CGGGGGAACA TATGGCGCCG GCATTTGTTC GTTCGCAATG AACCGACACT
     4021 AGCGTCCGCT CTCGCAGTTT AGCACCGGCT GATCCCGGGC TGAACGCGGC CATTGCTCGG
     4081 CCGGGGCATG TGTTCCTTAT CTACGGCAGA CCGCAGATGA CCACTGGAGC AGATTATAGA
     4141 CCCTAAGCCC TAAGCCGGAC ACCCAATCGA GTAGGTCTGC GGACCAGGTC ACTGCGGGCA
     4201 GCCGGAGAAG CTCCGCAACC AATCAATCCC CGGCGCTGAC TAAGGGCAGG CGACCACGGG
     4261 CCGAAGCGGC TTCAAACTCA CCTCAACCTC CAAACTCCCT CATCTCCAAA CGTCCTTGCC
     4321 TTGTCTGCCG TCATTGCAAC CCACCCACCA GGACACATGG ACAAGAAGTA CTCCATTGGG
     4381 CTCGATATCG GCACAAACAG CGTCGGTTGG GCCGTCATTA CGGACGAGTA CAAGGTGCCG
     4441 AGCAAAAAAT TCAAAGTTCT GGGCAATACC GATCGCCACA GCATAAAGAA GAACCTCATT
     4501 GGCGCCCTCC TGTTCGACTC CGGGGAGACG GCCGAAGCCA CGCGGCTCAA AAGAACAGCA
     4561 CGGCGCAGAT ATACCCGCAG AAAGAATCGG ATCTGCTACC TGCAGGAGAT CTTTAGTAAT
     4621 GAGATGGCTA AGGTGGATGA CTCTTTCTTC CATAGGCTGG AGGAGTCCTT TTTGGTGGAG
     4681 GAGGATAAAA AGCACGAGCG CCACCCAATC TTTGGCAATA TCGTGGACGA GGTGGCGTAC
     4741 CATGAAAAGT ACCCAACCAT ATATCATCTG AGGAAGAAGC TTGTAGACAG TACTGATAAG
     4801 GCTGACTTGC GGTTGATCTA TCTCGCGCTG GCGCATATGA TCAAATTTCG GGGACACTTC
     4861 CTCATCGAGG GGGACCTGAA CCCAGACAAC AGCGATGTCG ACAAACTCTT TATCCAACTG
     4921 GTTCAGACTT ACAATCAGCT TTTCGAAGAG AACCCGATCA ACGCATCCGG AGTTGACGCC
     4981 AAAGCAATCC TGAGCGCTAG GCTGTCCAAA TCCCGGCGGC TCGAAAACCT CATCGCACAG
     5041 CTCCCTGGGG AGAAGAAGAA CGGCCTGTTT GGTAATCTTA TCGCCCTGTC ACTCGGGCTG
     5101 ACCCCCAACT TTAAATCTAA CTTCGACCTG GCCGAAGATG CCAAGCTTCA ACTGAGCAAA
     5161 GACACCTACG ATGATGATCT CGACAATCTG CTGGCCCAGA TCGGCGACCA GTACGCAGAC
     5221 CTTTTTTTGG CGGCAAAGAA CCTGTCAGAC GCCATTCTGC TGAGTGATAT TCTGCGAGTG
     5281 AACACGGAGA TCACCAAAGC TCCGCTGAGC GCTAGTATGA TCAAGCGCTA TGATGAGCAC
     5341 CACCAAGACT TGACTTTGCT GAAGGCCCTT GTCAGACAGC AACTGCCTGA GAAGTACAAG
     5401 GAAATTTTCT TCGATCAGTC TAAAAATGGC TACGCCGGAT ACATTGACGG CGGAGCAAGC
     5461 CAGGAGGAAT TTTACAAATT TATTAAGCCC ATCTTGGAAA AAATGGACGG CACCGAGGAG
     5521 CTGCTGGTAA AGCTTAACAG AGAAGATCTG TTGCGCAAAC AGCGCACTTT CGACAATGGA
     5581 AGCATCCCCC ACCAGATTCA CCTGGGCGAA CTGCACGCTA TCCTCAGGCG GCAAGAGGAT
     5641 TTCTACCCCT TTTTGAAAGA TAACAGGGAA AAGATTGAGA AAATCCTCAC ATTTCGGATA
     5701 CCCTACTATG TAGGCCCCCT CGCCCGGGGA AATTCCAGAT TCGCGTGGAT GACTCGCAAA
     5761 TCAGAAGAGA CtATCACTCC CTGGAACTTC GAGGAAGTCG TGGATAAGGG GGCCTCTGCC
     5821 CAGTCCTTCA TCGAAAGGAT GACTAACTTT GATAAAAATC TGCCTAACGA AAAGGTGCTT
     5881 CCTAAACACT CTCTGCTGTA CGAGTACTTC ACAGTTTATA ACGAGCTCAC CAAGGTCAAA
     5941 TACGTCACAG AAGGGATGAG AAAGCCAGCA TTCCTGTCTG GAGAGCAGAA GAAAGCTATC
     6001 GTGGACCTCC TCTTCAAGAC GAACCGGAAA GTTACCGTGA AACAGCTCAA AGAgGACTAT
     6061 TTCAAAAAGA TTGAATGTTT CGACTCTGTT GAAATCAGCG GAGTGGAGGA TCGCTTCAAC
     6121 GCATCCCTGG GAACGTATCA CGATCTCCTG AAAATCATTA AAGACAAGGA CTTCCTGGAC
     6181 AATGAGGAGA ACGAGGACAT TCTTGAGGAC ATTGTCCTCA CCCTTACGTT GTTTGAAGAT
     6241 AGGGAGATGA TTGAAGAACG CTTGAAAACT TACGCTCATC TCTTCGACGA CAAAGTCATG
     6301 AAACAGCTCA AGAGGCGCCG ATATACAGGA TGGGGGCGGC TGTCAAGAAA ACTGATCAAT
     6361 GGGATCCGAG ACAAGCAGAG TGGAAAGACA ATCCTGGATT TTCTTAAGTC CGATGGATTT
     6421 GCCAACCGGA ACTTCATGCA GTTGATCCAT GATGACTCTC TCACCTTTAA GGAGGACATC
     6481 CAGAAAGCAC AAGTTTCTGG CCAGGGGGAC AGcCTTCACG AGCACATCGC TAATCTTGCA
     6541 GGTAGCCCAG CTATCAAAAA GGGAATACTG CAGACCGTTA AGGTCGTGGA TGAACTCGTC
     6601 AAAGTAATGG GAAGGCATAA GCCCGAGAAT ATCGTTATCG AGATGGCCCG AGAGAACCAA
     6661 ACTACCCAGA AGGGACAGAA GAACAGTAGG GAAAGGATGA AGAGGATTGA AGAGGGTATA
     6721 AAAGAACTGG GGTCCCAAAT CCTTAAGGAA CACCCAGTTG AAAACACCCA GCTTCAGAAT
     6781 GAGAAGCTCT ACCTGTACTA CCTGCAGAAC GGCAGGGACA TGTACGTGGA TCAGGAACTG
     6841 GACATCAATC GGCTCTCCGA CTACGACGTG GATCATATCG TGCCCCAGTC TTTTCTCAAA
     6901 GATGATTCTA TTGATAATAA AGTGTTGACA AGATCCGATA AAAATAGAGG GAAGAGTGAT
     6961 AACGTCCCCT CAGAAGAAGT TGTCAAGAAA ATGAAAAATT ATTGGCGGCA GCTGCTGAAC
     7021 GCCAAACTGA TCACACAACG GAAGTTCGAT AATCTGACTA AGGCTGAACG AGGTGGCCTG
     7081 TCTGAGTTGG ATAAAGCCGG CTTCATCAAA AGGCAGCTTG TTGAGACACG CCAGATCACC
     7141 AAGCACGTGG CCCAAATTCT CGATTCACGC ATGAACACCA AGTACGATGA AAATGACAAA
     7201 CTGATTCGAG AGGTGAAAGT TATTACTCTG AAGTCTAAGC TcGTCTCAGA TTTCAGAAAG
     7261 GACTTTCAGT TTTATAAGGT GAGAGAGATC AACAATTACC ACCATGCGCA TGATGCCTAC
     7321 CTGAATGCAG TGGTAGGCAC TGCACTTATC AAAAAATATC CCAAGCTTGA ATCTGAATTT
     7381 GTTTACGGAG ACTATAAAGT GTACGATGTT AGGAAAATGA TCGCAAAGTC TGAGCAGGAA
     7441 ATAGGCAAGG CCACCGCTAA GTACTTCTTT TACAGCAATA TTATGAATTT TTTCAAGACC
     7501 GAGATTACAC TGGCCAATGG AGAGATTCGG AAGCGACCAC TTATCGAAAC AAACGGAGAA
     7561 ACAGGAGAAA TCGTGTGGGA CAAGGGTAGG GATTTCGCGA CAGTCCGGAA GGTCCTGTCC
     7621 ATGCCGCAGG TGAACATCGT TAAAAAGACC GAAGTACAGA CCGGAGGCTT CTCCAAGGAA
     7681 AGTATCCTCC CGAAAAGGAA CAGCGACAAG CTGATCGCAC GCAAAAAAGA TTGGGACCCC
     7741 AAGAAATACG GCGGATTCGA TTCTCCTACA GTCGCTTACA GTGTACTGGT TGTGGCCAAA
     7801 GTGGAGAAAG GGAAGTCTAA AAAACTCAAA AGCGTCAAGG AACTGCTGGG CATCACAATC
     7861 ATGGAGCGAT CAAGCTTCGA AAAAAACCCC ATCGACTTTC TCGAGGCGAA AGGATATAAA
     7921 GAGGTCAAAA AAGACCTCAT CATTAAGCTT CCCAAGTACT CTCTCTTTGA GCTTGAAAAC
     7981 GGCCGGAAAC GAATGCTCGC TAGTGCGGGC GAGCTGCAGA AAGGTAACGA GCTGGCACTG
     8041 CCCTCTAAAT ACGTTAATTT CTTGTATCTG GCCAGCCACT ATGAAAAGCT CAAAGGGTCc
     8101 CCCGAAGATA ATGAGCAGAA GCAGCTGTTC GTGGAACAAC ACAAACACTA CCTTGATGAG
     8161 ATCATCGAGC AAATAAGCGA ATTCTCCAAA AGAGTGATCC TCGCCGACGC TAACCTCGAT
     8221 AAGGTGCTTT CTGCTTACAA TAAGCACAGG GATAAGCCCA TCAGGGAGCA GGCAGAAAAC
     8281 ATTATCCACT TGTTTACTCT GACCAACTTG GGCGCGCCTG CAGCCTTCAA GTACTTCGAC
     8341 ACCACCATAG ACAGAAAGCG GTACACCTCT ACAAAGGAGG TCCTGGACGC CACACTGATT
     8401 CATCAGTCAA TTACGGGGCT CTATGAAACA AGAATCGACC TCTCTCAGCT CGGTGGAGAC
     8461 AGCAGGGCTG ACCCCAAGAA GAAGAGGAAG GTGTGAGCTT GATCCACTTA ACGTTACTGA
     8521 AATCATCAAA CAGCTTGACG AATCTGGATA TAAGATCGTT GGTGTCGATG TCAGCTCCGG
     8581 AGTTGAGACA AATGGTGTTC AGGATCTCGA TAAGATACGT TCATTTGTCC AAGCAGCAAA
     8641 GAGTGCCTTC TAGTGATTTA ATAGCTCCAT GTCAACAAGA ATAAAACGCG TTTCGGGTTT
     8701 ACCTCTTCCA GATACAGCTC ATCTGCAATG CATTAATGCA TTGGACCTCG CAACCCTAGT
     8761 ACGCCCTTCA GGCTCCGGCG AAGCAGAAGA ATAGCTTAGC AGAGTCTATT TTCATTTTCG
     8821 GGAGACGAGA TCAAGCAGAT CAACGGTCGT CAAGAGTCCT ACGAGACTGA GGAATCCGCT
     8881 CTTGGCTCCA CGCGACTATA TATTTGTCTC TAATTGTACT TTGACATGCT CCTCTTCTTT
     8941 ACTCTGATAG CTTGACTATG AAAATTCCGT CACCAGCCCC TGGGTTCGCA AAGATAATTG
     9001 CACTGTTTCT TCCTTGAACT CTCAAGCCTA CAGGACACAC ATTCATCGTA GGTATAAACC
     9061 TCGAAAATCA TTCCTACTAA GATGGGTATA CAATAGTAAC CATGCATGGT TGCCTAGTGA
     9121 ATGCTCCGTA ACACCCAATA CGCCGGCCGA AACTTTTTTA CAACTCTCCT ATGAGTCGTT
     9181 TACCCAGAAT GCACAGGTAC ACTTGTTTAG AGGTAATCCT TCTTTCTAGA AGTCCTCGTG
     9241 TACTGTGTAA GCGCCCACTC CACATCTCCA CTCGCTAATT CATGAATAAC GGTGAGACTA
     9301 GCGGCCGGTC CCCTTATCCc AGCTGTtCCA CGTTGGCCTG CCCCTCAGTT AGCGCTCAAC
     9361 TCAATGCCCC TCACTGGCGA GGCGAGGGCA AGGATGGAGG GGCAGCATCG CCTGAGTTGG
     9421 AGCAAAGCGG CCGCCATGGG AGCAGCGAAC CAACGGAGGG ATGCCGTGCT TTGTCGTGGC
     9481 TGCTGTGGCC AATCCGGGCC CTTGGTTGGC TCACAGAGCG TTGCTGTGAG TCCATGAGCT
     9541 ATTATTGCTA GGTACAGTAT AGAGAGAGGA GAGAGAGAGA GAGAGAGAGA GGGGAAAAAA
     9601 GGTGAGGTTG AAGTGAGAAA AAAAAAAAAA AAAATCCAAC CACTGACGGC TGCCGGCTCT
     9661 GCCACCCCCC TCCCTCCACC CCAGACCACC TGCACACTCA GCGCGCAGCA TCACCTAATC
     9721 TTGGCTCGCC TTCCCGCAGC TCAGGTTGTT TTTTTTTTCT CTCTCCCTCG TCGAAGCCGC
     9781 CCTTGTTCCC TTATTTATTT CCCTCTCCAT CCTTGTCTGC CTTTGGTCCA TCTGCCCCTT
     9841 TGTCTGCATC TCTTTTGCAC GCATCGCCTT ATCGTCGTCT CTTTTTTCAC TCACGGGAGC
     9901 TTGACGATGA CCTGACTCGT GAGCCTCACC TGCTGATTTC TCTCCCCCCC TCCCGACCGG
     9961 CTTGACTTTT GTTTCTCCTC CAGTACCTTA TCGCGAAGCC GGAAGAACCT CTTAACCTCT
    10021 AGATGAAAAA GCCTGAACTC ACCGCGACGT CTGTCGAGAA GTTcCTGATC GAAAAGTTCG
    10081 ACAGCGTCTC CGACCTGATG CAGCTCTCGG AGGGCGAAGA ATCTCGTGCT TTCAGCTTCG
    10141 ATGTAGGAGG GCGTGGATAT GTCCTGCGGG TAAATAGCTG CGCCGATGGT TTCTACAAAG
    10201 ATCGTTATGT TTATCGGCAC TTTGCATCGG CCGCGCTCCC GATTCCGGAA GTGCTTGACA
    10261 TTGGGGAATT CAGCGAGAGC CTGACCTATT GCATCTCCCG CCGTGCACAG GGTGTCACGT
    10321 TGCAAGACCT GCCTGAAACC GAACTGCCCG CTGTTCTGCA GCCGGTCGCG GAGGCCATGG
    10381 ATGCGATCGC TGCGGCCGAT CTcAGCCAGA CGAGCGGGTT CGGCCCATTC GGACCGCAAG
    10441 GAATCGGTCA ATACACTACA TGGCGTGATT TCATATGCGC GATTGCTGAT CCCCATGTGT
    10501 ATCACTGGCA AACTGTGATG GACGACACCG TCAGTGCGTC CGTCGCGCAG GCTCTCGATG
    10561 AGCTGATGCT TTGGGCCGAG GACTGCCCCG AAGTCCGGCA CCTCGTGCAC GCGGATTTCG
    10621 GCTCCAACAA TGTCCTGACG GACAATGGCC GCATAACAGC GGTCATTGAC TGGAGCGAGG
    10681 CGATGTTCGG GGATTCCCAA TACGAGGTCG CCAACATCTT CTTCTGGAGG CCGTGGTTGG
    10741 CTTGTATGGA GCAGCAGACG CGCTACTTCG AGCGGAGGCA cCCGGAGCTT GCAGGATCGC
    10801 CGCGGCTCCG GGCGTATATG CTCCGCATTG GTCTTGACCA ACTCTATCAG AGCTTGGTTG
    10861 ACGGCAATTT CGATGATGCA GCTTGGGCGC AGGGTCGATG CGACGCAATC GTCCGATCCG
    10921 GAGCCGGGAC TGTCGGGCGT ACACAAATCG CCCGCAGAAG CGCGGCCGTC TGGACCGATG
    10981 GCTGTGTAGA AGTACTCGCC GATAGTGGAA ACCGACGCCC CAGCACTCGT CCGAGGGCAA
    11041 AGGAATAGAT GCATGGCTTT CGTGACCGGG CTTCAAACAA TGATGTGCGA TGGTGTGGTT
    11101 CCCGGTTGGC GGAGTCTTTG TCTACTTTGG TTGTCTGTCG CAGGTCGGTA GACCGCAAAT
    11161 GAGCAACTGA TGGATTGTTG CCAGCGATAC TATAATTCAC ATGGATGGTC TTTGTCGATC
    11221 AGTAGCTAGT GAGAGAGAGA GAACATCTAT CCACAATGTC GAGTGTCTAT TAGACATACT
    11281 CCGAGAATAA AGTCAACTGT GTCTGTGATC TAAAGATCGA TTCGGCAGTC GAGTAGCGTA
    11341 TAACAACTCC GAGTACCAGC GAAAGCACGT CGTGACAGGA GCAGGGCTTT GCCAACTGCG
    11401 CAACCTTGCT TGAATGAGGA TACACGGGGT GCAACATGGC TGTACTGATC CATCGCAACC
    11461 AAAATTTCTG TTTATAGATC AAGCTGGTAG ATTCCAATTA CTCCACCTCT TGCGCTTCTC
    11521 CATGACATGT AAGTGCACGT GGAAACCATA CCCAAATTGC CTACAGCTGC GGAGCATGAG
    11581 CCTATGGCGA TCAGTCTGGT CATGTTAACC AGCCTGTGCT CTGACGTTAA TGCAGAATAG
    11641 CTTATGCTGC AGACGCGTTA CGTATCGGAT CCAGAATTCG TGATATCTGA ATTCGTCGAC
    11701 AAGCTTATTT TTTGTATACT GTTTTGTGAT AGCACGAAGT TTTTCCACGG TATCTTGTTA
    11761 AAAATATATA TTTGTGGCGG GCTTACCTAC ATCAAATTAA TAAGAGACTA ATTATAAACT
    11821 AAACACACAA GCAAGCTACT TTAGGGTAAA AGTTTATAAA TGCTTTTGAC GTATAAACGT
    11881 TGCTTGTATT TATTATTACA ATTAAAGGTG GATAGAAAAC CTAGAGACTA GTTAGAAACT
    11941 AATCTCAGGT TTGCGTTAAA CTAAATCAGA GCCCGAGAGG TTAACAGAAC CTAGAAGGGG
    12001 ACTAGATATC CGGGTAGGGA AACAAAAAAA AAAAACAAGA CAGCCACATA TTAGGGAGAC
    12061 TAGTTAGAAG CTAGTTCCAG GACTAGGAAA ATAAAAGACA ATGATACCAC AGTCTAGTTG
    12121 ACAACTAGAT AGATTCTAGA TTGAGGCCAA AGTCTCTGAG ATCCAGGTTA GTTGCAACTA
    12181 ATACTAGTTA GTATCTAGTC TCCTATAACT CTGAAGCTAG AATAACTTAC TACTATTATC
    12241 CTCACCACTG TTCAGCTGCG CAAACGGAGT GATTGCAAGG TGTTCAGAGA CTAGTTATTG
    12301 ACTAGTCAGT GACTAGCAAT AACTAACAAG GTATTAACCT ACCATGTCTG CCATCACCCT
    12361 GCACTTCCTC GGGCTCAGCA GCCTTTTCCT CCTCATTTTC ATGCTCATTT TCCTTGTTTA
    12421 AGACTGTGAC TAGTCAAAGA CTAGTCCAGA ACCACAAAGG AGAAATGTCT TACCACTTTC
    12481 TTCATTGCTT GTCTCTTTTG CATTATCCAT GTCTGCAACT AGTTAGAGTC TAGTTAGTGA
    12541 CTAGTCCGAC GAGGACTTGC TTGTCTCCGG ATTGTTGGAG GAACTCTCCA GGGCCTCAAG
    12601 ATCCACAACA GAGCCTTCTA GAtGACTGGT CAATAACTAG TTGGTCTTTG TCTGAGTCTG
    12661 ACTGACTTAC GAGGTTGCAT ACTCGCTCCC TTTGCCTCGT CAATCGATGA GAAAAAGCGC
    12721 CAAAACTCGC AATATGGCTT TGAACCACAC GGTGCTGAGA CTAGTTAGAA TCTAGTCCCA
    12781 AACTAGCTTG GATAGCTTAC CTTTGCCCTT TGCGTTGCGA CAGGTCTTGC AGGGTATGGT
    12841 TCCTTTCTCA CCAGCTGATT TAGCTGCCTT GCTACCCTCA CGGCGGATCT GCATAAAGAG
    12901 TGGCTAGAGG TTATAAATTA GCACTGATCC TAGGTACGGG GCTGAATGTA ACTTGCCTTT
    12961 CCTTTCTCAT CGCGCGGCAA GACAGGCTTG CTCAAATTCC TACCAGTCAC AGGGGTATGC
    13021 ACGGCGTACG GACCACTTGA ACTAGTCACA GATTAGTTAG CAACTAGTCT GCATTGAATG
    13081 GCTGTACTTA CGGGCCCTCG CCATTGTCCT GATCATTTCC AGCTTCACCC TCGTTGCTGC
    13141 AAAGTAGTTA GTGACTAGTC AAGGACTAGT TGAAATGGGA GAAGAAACTC ACGAATTCTC
    13201 GACACCCTTA GTATTGTGGT CCTTGGACTT GGTGCTGCTA TATATTAGCT AATACACTAG
    13261 TTAGACTCAC AGAAACTTAC GCAGCTCGCT TGCGCTTCTT GGTAGGAGTC GGGGTTGGGA
    13321 GAACAGTGCC TTCAAACAAG CCTTCATACC ATGCTACTTG ACTAGTCAGG GACTAGTCAC
    13381 CAAGTAATCT AGATAGGACT TGCCTTTGGC CTCCATCAGT TCCTTCATAG TGGGAGGTCC
    13441 ATTGTGCAAT GTAAACTCCA TGCCGTGGGA GTTCTTGTCC TTCAAGTGCT TGACCAATAT
    13501 GTTTCTGTTG GCAGAGGGAA CCTGTCAACT AGTTAATAAC TAGTCAGAAA CTAGTATAGC
    13561 AGTAGACTCA CTGTACGCTT GAGGCATCCC TTCACTCGGC AGTAGACTTC ATATGGATGG
    13621 ATATCAGGCA CGCCATTGTC GTCCTGTGGA CTAGTCAGTA ACTAGGCTTA AAGCTAGTCG
    13681 GGTCGGCTTA CTATCTTGAA ATCCGGCAGC GTAAGCTCCC CGTCCTTAAC TGCCTCGAGA
    13741 TAGTGACAGT ACTCTGGGGA CTTTCGGAGA TCGTTATCGC GAATGCTCGG CATACTAATC
    13801 GTTGACTAGT CTTGGACTAG TCCCGAGCAA AAAGGATTGG AGGAGGAGGA GGAAGGTGAG
    13861 AGTGAGACAA AGAGCGAAAT AAGAGCTTCA AAGGCTATCT CTAAGCAGTA TGAAGGTTAA
    13921 GTATCTAGTT CTTGACTAGA TTTAAAAGAG ATTTCGACTA GTTATGTACC TGGAGTTTGG
    13981 ATATAGGAAT GTGTTGTGGT AACGAAATGT AAGGGGGAGG AAAGAAAAAG TCGGTCAAGA
    14041 GGTAACTCTA AGTCGGCCAT TCCTTTTTGG GAGGCGCTAA CCATAAACGG CATGGTCGAC
    14101 TTAGAGTTAG CTCAGGGAAT TTAGGGAGTT ATCTGCGACC ACCGAGGAAC GGCGGAATGC
    14161 CAAAGAATCC CGATGGAGCT CTAGCTGGCG GTTGACAACC CCACCTTTTG GCGTTTCTGC
    14221 GGCGTTGCAG GCGGGACTGG ATACTTCGTA GAACCAGAAA GGCAAGGCAG AACGCGCTCA
    14281 GCAAGAGTGT TGGAAGTGAT AGCATGATGT GCCTTGTTAA CTAGGTCAAA ATCTGCAGTA
    14341 TGCTTGATGT TATCCAAAGT GTGAGAGAGG AAGGTCCAAA CATACACGAT TGGGAGAGGG
    14401 CCTAGGTATA AGAGTTTTTG AGTAGAACGC ATGTGAGCCC AGCCATCTCG AGGAGATTAA
    14461 ACACGGGCCG GCATTTGATG GCTATGTTAG TACCCCAATG GAAAGCCTGA GAGTCCAGTG
    14521 G
//
