Features (pLannotate 1.2.2; 6 found; start..end, strand, type, name):
     62..650     -  rep_origin     ori: high-copy-number ColE1/pMB1/pBR322/pUC origin of replication
   2269..3042    +  terminator     trpC terminator: trpC; transcription terminator from the Aspergillus nidulans trpC gene (Punt et al., 1987)
   4357..8460    +  CDS            cas9: CAS9_STRP1 - Also known as csn1 From Streptococcus pyogenes serotype M1.
   8501..9274    +  terminator     trpC terminator: trpC; transcription terminator from the Aspergillus nidulans trpC gene (Punt et al., 1987)
  10023..11045   +  CDS            hph: KHYB_ECOLX - Experimental evidence at protein level: Swiss-Prot protein existence level 1. The aminoglycoside phosphotransferases achieve inactivation of their antibiotic substrates by phosphorylation. Only phosphorylates hygromycin and closely related compounds such as demethyl analogs and destomycin. From Escherichia coli.
  11751..14566   -  rep_origin     AMA1 (fragment): replication origin from Aspergillus nidulans (Aleksenko and Clutterbuck, 1996)
>Addgene plasmid #90278 | pMST665_BB3_L 23_gRNAempty_cas9_BbsI | addgene full sequence | sequence record 181691 | Addgene NGS Result
CGCTGTGAGCAAAAGGCCAGCAAAAGGCCAGGAACCGTAAAAAGGCCGCGTTGCTGGCGTTTTTCCATAG
GCTCCGCCCCCCTGACGAGCATCACAAAAATCGACGCTCAAGTCAGAGGTGGCGAAACCCGACAGGACTA
TAAAGATACCAGGCGTTTCCCCCTGGAAGCTCCCTCGTGCGCTCTCCTGTTCCGACCCTGCCGCTTACCG
GATACCTGTCCGCCTTTCTCCCTTCGGGAAGCGTGGCGCTTTCTCATAGCTCACGCTGTAGGTATCTCAG
TTCGGTGTAGGTCGTTCGCTCCAAGCTGGGCTGTGTGCACGAACCCCCCGTTCAGCCCGACCGCTGCGCC
TTATCCGGTAACTATCGTCTTGAGTCCAACCCGGTAAGACACGACTTATCGCCACTGGCAGCAGCCACTG
GTAACAGGATTAGCAGAGCGAGGTATGTAGGCGGTGCTACAGAGTTCTTGAAGTGGTGGCCTAACTACGG
CTACACTAGAAGAACAGTATTTGGTATCTGCGCTCTGCTGAAGCCAGTTACCTTCGGAAAAAGAGTTGGT
AGCTCTTGATCCGGCAAACAAACCACCGCTGGTAGCGGTGGTTTTTTTGTTTGCAAGCAGCAGATTACGC
GCAGAAAAAAAGGATCTCAAGAAGATCCTTTGATCTTTTCTACGGGGTGGAGCGCAAAAAACCCCGCCCC
TGACAGGGCGGGGTTTTTTCGCGATCGGAGGTACAGTGGCCATGAAATCCAATCATTTCCTTCTGGCCGC
CCTCGGGCAAGAGATAGTGCCGCAGAGGACTCTCACAGCATCTACATCTGCGACCGCAACAGCCACCAAG
CGAGGCGCACATGAGCTTGTCCTCCTCCCATGCCAAAGTTTGGCCCTCTTCGTTTCTGTGATGCTGAAGG
AAGTCAAACTCGTCGATGATAGGACCAGATGGTTTGTCAAGGGTCAACGCTTTCCATGCCTTCTGGCACC
GGTAGTAATGCTCTTCTGCAAGGGAGACTTGACGTTTCGGATCCGCGGGCCCCGGGACATGCTGGAAGGG
ATTTTCTGGCTCAATACCACGTCTGTATTTGACCCTTTCCAGACAGTTAATCCGCTGCAGGAGGGCGAAC
TGTAGCTCCTCGTTCTCCTTGTAGCGCTTGATCCAGTCTTTTTGGATGTTGCACTTGCTTGGCCTATGCT
TCTCATATAATCTTGCCCTGTCATAGAGACGACGTCTGAGATTGTAGCGTTCGTCTTTGATCACCCGGAG
CCAGATAGGCCTGAGTATATCTGACATTAGATCAAAGGGTCTGTGGATAGTCTCCTTCAGCATCAGCGAC
GCATGTGACTCGCATGTCGGAGAGAGCTTGTGGGTGGTCATCTTTGATGGCGTCCTCTGCTTTCCCTTGA
TTTTCGTTGATTGTTTTTCGAAAGTTAAGTCTGGAAGTCAAGAGAATCCTTCTGCCAGACATTATATTTA
CGTATACTGACGTAGTAGAAACAGCGTCAGGATGAGGACATGGTGTGTGCTGGACCACGGAATCATAGTT
CATCAGTATATTGGGTTGGACAAATAACGCTGAGCATGTATATGTCTTTACACACTATAAAAGCCAGCGA
ACGCCAATAAAATAGGGCATATTGATGTGAAAATATGACACCAGTTAAAAGCAGTGTATTGATTTTATCT
CTCTTCACCTCGGACCTATACTACCGTATACAAGACTCAACTTACTTCCAGATATAGTAATATACACCCT
ATGGACGAACCAGCACAATAATTACAGCCAAACAACACCACCCAAATGGCATATTCCTAATCAGCACTAA
GCACAAATACCACTGTCATCACAGCATAATCAATAAGAATCCCAGACAACCGACTCACTCTGACTCACCT
TACACAAACCCCCAAGCAAAGCGCAGCCCAGAACCTCAGCCAACAATCGGGCAACGTACGGGGAAAGATT
GGCCGATCCATGATGTCAGCAGCCCTAACCCAAAGCGGACTAGCGCATACCGCCCCTCTGACTCCGCCAT
CCCAGGGCTCGAGAAGCTTCCGTGGCGTCGATATAAATTCAGCGGGCCTTGAACATCCCTCCTTACGACA
CACCTCACGCGATCGATTTTGACACTCACACACCGCCACCCTCACATCCTCCACCCACACCACACCCCTT
AATCAACCCACCATCACCGCTAGAACGTCTATCTCATCACCGACTTCTCATCCATCTTCAAACATGGCGT
CTTCGGATCCCTCGAGGAAGACGCGCTTGATCCACTTAACGTTACTGAAATCATCAAACAGCTTGACGAA
TCTGGATATAAGATCGTTGGTGTCGATGTCAGCTCCGGAGTTGAGACAAATGGTGTTCAGGATCTCGATA
AGATACGTTCATTTGTCCAAGCAGCAAAGAGTGCCTTCTAGTGATTTAATAGCTCCATGTCAACAAGAAT
AAAACGCGTTTCGGGTTTACCTCTTCCAGATACAGCTCATCTGCAATGCATTAATGCATTGGACCTCGCA
ACCCTAGTACGCCCTTCAGGCTCCGGCGAAGCAGAAGAATAGCTTAGCAGAGTCTATTTTCATTTTCGGG
AGACGAGATCAAGCAGATCAACGGTCGTCAAGAGTCCTACGAGACTGAGGAATCCGCTCTTGGCTCCACG
CGACTATATATTTGTCTCTAATTGTACTTTGACATGCTCCTCTTCTTTACTCTGATAGCTTGACTATGAA
AATTCCGTCACCAGCCCCTGGGTTCGCAAAGATAATTGCACTGTTTCTTCCTTGAACTCTCAAGCCTACA
GGACACACATTCATCGTAGGTATAAACCTCGAAAATCATTCCTACTAAGATGGGTATACAATAGTAACCA
TGCATGGTTGCCTAGTGAATGCTCCGTAACACCCAATACGCCGGCCGAAACTTTTTTACAACTCTCCTAT
GAGTCGTTTACCCAGAATGCACAGGTACACTTGTTTAGAGGTAATCCTTCTTTCTAGAAGTCCTCGTGTA
CTGTGTAAGCGCCCACTCCACATCTCCACTCGCTCCGGGGAGAACCGAAGAGGATGGGAACCCCGACCAT
GGCCTGCGGCCGCAGCTATCAGTCCTCTCAGCTGACGCCCCTCACGAACCCTCGCACTCTCCCGAAATGC
TCTTCGGTGTCCATGGCGCATCATCTCAGCAGCATCCCATGTCAAACCATGGCTTTGGGCCCACGGACTC
TGTGGCCCTGCCGCAACATCACCATCACCATCGACTCCCGCCCCATGCAGCGCTGCGCGCCCCAGGGCGT
CATGGAGTGAATGTGGAATCTCCTCCTTTGCCCTCGGGCCCGCCGAGTGTGGTGGGCCAGCCTGGAATGC
CTGATCCAGCCCCCAGGCCTCGAGGACCAAAACTGAAGTTTACTCCCGAAGAGGACGCTCTACTGGTGGA
GTTGAAGGAAAACAAGAACTTGACGTGGAAGCAAATTGCAGACTTCTTCCCGGGCCGAACGAGCGGTACC
TTGCAAGTCCGATACTGCACCAAGCTGAAGGCTAAGGATGTAGCTTGGAGTGACGAAATGGTTCGATTTG
CTCCTGATGTATTTCTACGCCTGTCTCACACATGCTAATGAAGGGAATAGGTACAAAGGCTGCAGCGGGC
AATGCACGAGTACGAGAACGATCGGTGGCGCATCATTGCAGGGAAGGTTGGAAATGGCTTCACCCCAGCT
GCTTGCCGCGAGAAAGCCATGCAGCTCCATGAGTAAAAGCGTTGGGGAATTTTCATATTTATATCTACTG
TCGCCAGATTCGGCCCTGCTTGGACCCTCTGATCTCCTTACTCTCCATATTGGTTCAAATGTCGGGTCAC
CGATAGGGCTGGTGGTGCAGGCTTGTTGTAGGCACGGGAGGATGATCAGCATAACTCTGAGTCACTATAG
GGACGGGTTGATGTAAGGTATTAAGTGATGTATGATAATTCATTTTAGCCCGGGGGAACATATGGCGCCG
GCATTTGTTCGTTCGCAATGAACCGACACTAGCGTCCGCTCTCGCAGTTTAGCACCGGCTGATCCCGGGC
TGAACGCGGCCATTGCTCGGCCGGGGCATGTGTTCCTTATCTACGGCAGACCGCAGATGACCACTGGAGC
AGATTATAGACCCTAAGCCCTAAGCCGGACACCCAATCGAGTAGGTCTGCGGACCAGGTCACTGCGGGCA
GCCGGAGAAGCTCCGCAACCAATCAATCCCCGGCGCTGACTAAGGGCAGGCGACCACGGGCCGAAGCGGC
TTCAAACTCACCTCAACCTCCAAACTCCCTCATCTCCAAACGTCCTTGCCTTGTCTGCCGTCATTGCAAC
CCACCCACCAGGACACATGGACAAGAAGTACTCCATTGGGCTCGATATCGGCACAAACAGCGTCGGTTGG
GCCGTCATTACGGACGAGTACAAGGTGCCGAGCAAAAAATTCAAAGTTCTGGGCAATACCGATCGCCACA
GCATAAAGAAGAACCTCATTGGCGCCCTCCTGTTCGACTCCGGGGAGACGGCCGAAGCCACGCGGCTCAA
AAGAACAGCACGGCGCAGATATACCCGCAGAAAGAATCGGATCTGCTACCTGCAGGAGATCTTTAGTAAT
GAGATGGCTAAGGTGGATGACTCTTTCTTCCATAGGCTGGAGGAGTCCTTTTTGGTGGAGGAGGATAAAA
AGCACGAGCGCCACCCAATCTTTGGCAATATCGTGGACGAGGTGGCGTACCATGAAAAGTACCCAACCAT
ATATCATCTGAGGAAGAAGCTTGTAGACAGTACTGATAAGGCTGACTTGCGGTTGATCTATCTCGCGCTG
GCGCATATGATCAAATTTCGGGGACACTTCCTCATCGAGGGGGACCTGAACCCAGACAACAGCGATGTCG
ACAAACTCTTTATCCAACTGGTTCAGACTTACAATCAGCTTTTCGAAGAGAACCCGATCAACGCATCCGG
AGTTGACGCCAAAGCAATCCTGAGCGCTAGGCTGTCCAAATCCCGGCGGCTCGAAAACCTCATCGCACAG
CTCCCTGGGGAGAAGAAGAACGGCCTGTTTGGTAATCTTATCGCCCTGTCACTCGGGCTGACCCCCAACT
TTAAATCTAACTTCGACCTGGCCGAAGATGCCAAGCTTCAACTGAGCAAAGACACCTACGATGATGATCT
CGACAATCTGCTGGCCCAGATCGGCGACCAGTACGCAGACCTTTTTTTGGCGGCAAAGAACCTGTCAGAC
GCCATTCTGCTGAGTGATATTCTGCGAGTGAACACGGAGATCACCAAAGCTCCGCTGAGCGCTAGTATGA
TCAAGCGCTATGATGAGCACCACCAAGACTTGACTTTGCTGAAGGCCCTTGTCAGACAGCAACTGCCTGA
GAAGTACAAGGAAATTTTCTTCGATCAGTCTAAAAATGGCTACGCCGGATACATTGACGGCGGAGCAAGC
CAGGAGGAATTTTACAAATTTATTAAGCCCATCTTGGAAAAAATGGACGGCACCGAGGAGCTGCTGGTAA
AGCTTAACAGAGAAGATCTGTTGCGCAAACAGCGCACTTTCGACAATGGAAGCATCCCCCACCAGATTCA
CCTGGGCGAACTGCACGCTATCCTCAGGCGGCAAGAGGATTTCTACCCCTTTTTGAAAGATAACAGGGAA
AAGATTGAGAAAATCCTCACATTTCGGATACCCTACTATGTAGGCCCCCTCGCCCGGGGAAATTCCAGAT
TCGCGTGGATGACTCGCAAATCAGAAGAGACTATCACTCCCTGGAACTTCGAGGAAGTCGTGGATAAGGG
GGCCTCTGCCCAGTCCTTCATCGAAAGGATGACTAACTTTGATAAAAATCTGCCTAACGAAAAGGTGCTT
CCTAAACACTCTCTGCTGTACGAGTACTTCACAGTTTATAACGAGCTCACCAAGGTCAAATACGTCACAG
AAGGGATGAGAAAGCCAGCATTCCTGTCTGGAGAGCAGAAGAAAGCTATCGTGGACCTCCTCTTCAAGAC
GAACCGGAAAGTTACCGTGAAACAGCTCAAAGAGGACTATTTCAAAAAGATTGAATGTTTCGACTCTGTT
GAAATCAGCGGAGTGGAGGATCGCTTCAACGCATCCCTGGGAACGTATCACGATCTCCTGAAAATCATTA
AAGACAAGGACTTCCTGGACAATGAGGAGAACGAGGACATTCTTGAGGACATTGTCCTCACCCTTACGTT
GTTTGAAGATAGGGAGATGATTGAAGAACGCTTGAAAACTTACGCTCATCTCTTCGACGACAAAGTCATG
AAACAGCTCAAGAGGCGCCGATATACAGGATGGGGGCGGCTGTCAAGAAAACTGATCAATGGGATCCGAG
ACAAGCAGAGTGGAAAGACAATCCTGGATTTTCTTAAGTCCGATGGATTTGCCAACCGGAACTTCATGCA
GTTGATCCATGATGACTCTCTCACCTTTAAGGAGGACATCCAGAAAGCACAAGTTTCTGGCCAGGGGGAC
AGCCTTCACGAGCACATCGCTAATCTTGCAGGTAGCCCAGCTATCAAAAAGGGAATACTGCAGACCGTTA
AGGTCGTGGATGAACTCGTCAAAGTAATGGGAAGGCATAAGCCCGAGAATATCGTTATCGAGATGGCCCG
AGAGAACCAAACTACCCAGAAGGGACAGAAGAACAGTAGGGAAAGGATGAAGAGGATTGAAGAGGGTATA
AAAGAACTGGGGTCCCAAATCCTTAAGGAACACCCAGTTGAAAACACCCAGCTTCAGAATGAGAAGCTCT
ACCTGTACTACCTGCAGAACGGCAGGGACATGTACGTGGATCAGGAACTGGACATCAATCGGCTCTCCGA
CTACGACGTGGATCATATCGTGCCCCAGTCTTTTCTCAAAGATGATTCTATTGATAATAAAGTGTTGACA
AGATCCGATAAAAATAGAGGGAAGAGTGATAACGTCCCCTCAGAAGAAGTTGTCAAGAAAATGAAAAATT
ATTGGCGGCAGCTGCTGAACGCCAAACTGATCACACAACGGAAGTTCGATAATCTGACTAAGGCTGAACG
AGGTGGCCTGTCTGAGTTGGATAAAGCCGGCTTCATCAAAAGGCAGCTTGTTGAGACACGCCAGATCACC
AAGCACGTGGCCCAAATTCTCGATTCACGCATGAACACCAAGTACGATGAAAATGACAAACTGATTCGAG
AGGTGAAAGTTATTACTCTGAAGTCTAAGCTCGTCTCAGATTTCAGAAAGGACTTTCAGTTTTATAAGGT
GAGAGAGATCAACAATTACCACCATGCGCATGATGCCTACCTGAATGCAGTGGTAGGCACTGCACTTATC
AAAAAATATCCCAAGCTTGAATCTGAATTTGTTTACGGAGACTATAAAGTGTACGATGTTAGGAAAATGA
TCGCAAAGTCTGAGCAGGAAATAGGCAAGGCCACCGCTAAGTACTTCTTTTACAGCAATATTATGAATTT
TTTCAAGACCGAGATTACACTGGCCAATGGAGAGATTCGGAAGCGACCACTTATCGAAACAAACGGAGAA
ACAGGAGAAATCGTGTGGGACAAGGGTAGGGATTTCGCGACAGTCCGGAAGGTCCTGTCCATGCCGCAGG
TGAACATCGTTAAAAAGACCGAAGTACAGACCGGAGGCTTCTCCAAGGAAAGTATCCTCCCGAAAAGGAA
CAGCGACAAGCTGATCGCACGCAAAAAAGATTGGGACCCCAAGAAATACGGCGGATTCGATTCTCCTACA
GTCGCTTACAGTGTACTGGTTGTGGCCAAAGTGGAGAAAGGGAAGTCTAAAAAACTCAAAAGCGTCAAGG
AACTGCTGGGCATCACAATCATGGAGCGATCAAGCTTCGAAAAAAACCCCATCGACTTTCTCGAGGCGAA
AGGATATAAAGAGGTCAAAAAAGACCTCATCATTAAGCTTCCCAAGTACTCTCTCTTTGAGCTTGAAAAC
GGCCGGAAACGAATGCTCGCTAGTGCGGGCGAGCTGCAGAAAGGTAACGAGCTGGCACTGCCCTCTAAAT
ACGTTAATTTCTTGTATCTGGCCAGCCACTATGAAAAGCTCAAAGGGTCCCCCGAAGATAATGAGCAGAA
GCAGCTGTTCGTGGAACAACACAAACACTACCTTGATGAGATCATCGAGCAAATAAGCGAATTCTCCAAA
AGAGTGATCCTCGCCGACGCTAACCTCGATAAGGTGCTTTCTGCTTACAATAAGCACAGGGATAAGCCCA
TCAGGGAGCAGGCAGAAAACATTATCCACTTGTTTACTCTGACCAACTTGGGCGCGCCTGCAGCCTTCAA
GTACTTCGACACCACCATAGACAGAAAGCGGTACACCTCTACAAAGGAGGTCCTGGACGCCACACTGATT
CATCAGTCAATTACGGGGCTCTATGAAACAAGAATCGACCTCTCTCAGCTCGGTGGAGACAGCAGGGCTG
ACCCCAAGAAGAAGAGGAAGGTGTGAGCTTGATCCACTTAACGTTACTGAAATCATCAAACAGCTTGACG
AATCTGGATATAAGATCGTTGGTGTCGATGTCAGCTCCGGAGTTGAGACAAATGGTGTTCAGGATCTCGA
TAAGATACGTTCATTTGTCCAAGCAGCAAAGAGTGCCTTCTAGTGATTTAATAGCTCCATGTCAACAAGA
ATAAAACGCGTTTCGGGTTTACCTCTTCCAGATACAGCTCATCTGCAATGCATTAATGCATTGGACCTCG
CAACCCTAGTACGCCCTTCAGGCTCCGGCGAAGCAGAAGAATAGCTTAGCAGAGTCTATTTTCATTTTCG
GGAGACGAGATCAAGCAGATCAACGGTCGTCAAGAGTCCTACGAGACTGAGGAATCCGCTCTTGGCTCCA
CGCGACTATATATTTGTCTCTAATTGTACTTTGACATGCTCCTCTTCTTTACTCTGATAGCTTGACTATG
AAAATTCCGTCACCAGCCCCTGGGTTCGCAAAGATAATTGCACTGTTTCTTCCTTGAACTCTCAAGCCTA
CAGGACACACATTCATCGTAGGTATAAACCTCGAAAATCATTCCTACTAAGATGGGTATACAATAGTAAC
CATGCATGGTTGCCTAGTGAATGCTCCGTAACACCCAATACGCCGGCCGAAACTTTTTTACAACTCTCCT
ATGAGTCGTTTACCCAGAATGCACAGGTACACTTGTTTAGAGGTAATCCTTCTTTCTAGAAGTCCTCGTG
TACTGTGTAAGCGCCCACTCCACATCTCCACTCGCTAATTCATGAATAACGGTGAGACTAGCGGCCGGTC
CCCTTATCCCAGCTGTTCCACGTTGGCCTGCCCCTCAGTTAGCGCTCAACTCAATGCCCCTCACTGGCGA
GGCGAGGGCAAGGATGGAGGGGCAGCATCGCCTGAGTTGGAGCAAAGCGGCCGCCATGGGAGCAGCGAAC
CAACGGAGGGATGCCGTGCTTTGTCGTGGCTGCTGTGGCCAATCCGGGCCCTTGGTTGGCTCACAGAGCG
TTGCTGTGAGTCCATGAGCTATTATTGCTAGGTACAGTATAGAGAGAGGAGAGAGAGAGAGAGAGAGAGA
GGGGAAAAAAGGTGAGGTTGAAGTGAGAAAAAAAAAAAAAAAAATCCAACCACTGACGGCTGCCGGCTCT
GCCACCCCCCTCCCTCCACCCCAGACCACCTGCACACTCAGCGCGCAGCATCACCTAATCTTGGCTCGCC
TTCCCGCAGCTCAGGTTGTTTTTTTTTTCTCTCTCCCTCGTCGAAGCCGCCCTTGTTCCCTTATTTATTT
CCCTCTCCATCCTTGTCTGCCTTTGGTCCATCTGCCCCTTTGTCTGCATCTCTTTTGCACGCATCGCCTT
ATCGTCGTCTCTTTTTTCACTCACGGGAGCTTGACGATGACCTGACTCGTGAGCCTCACCTGCTGATTTC
TCTCCCCCCCTCCCGACCGGCTTGACTTTTGTTTCTCCTCCAGTACCTTATCGCGAAGCCGGAAGAACCT
CTTAACCTCTAGATGAAAAAGCCTGAACTCACCGCGACGTCTGTCGAGAAGTTCCTGATCGAAAAGTTCG
ACAGCGTCTCCGACCTGATGCAGCTCTCGGAGGGCGAAGAATCTCGTGCTTTCAGCTTCGATGTAGGAGG
GCGTGGATATGTCCTGCGGGTAAATAGCTGCGCCGATGGTTTCTACAAAGATCGTTATGTTTATCGGCAC
TTTGCATCGGCCGCGCTCCCGATTCCGGAAGTGCTTGACATTGGGGAATTCAGCGAGAGCCTGACCTATT
GCATCTCCCGCCGTGCACAGGGTGTCACGTTGCAAGACCTGCCTGAAACCGAACTGCCCGCTGTTCTGCA
GCCGGTCGCGGAGGCCATGGATGCGATCGCTGCGGCCGATCTCAGCCAGACGAGCGGGTTCGGCCCATTC
GGACCGCAAGGAATCGGTCAATACACTACATGGCGTGATTTCATATGCGCGATTGCTGATCCCCATGTGT
ATCACTGGCAAACTGTGATGGACGACACCGTCAGTGCGTCCGTCGCGCAGGCTCTCGATGAGCTGATGCT
TTGGGCCGAGGACTGCCCCGAAGTCCGGCACCTCGTGCACGCGGATTTCGGCTCCAACAATGTCCTGACG
GACAATGGCCGCATAACAGCGGTCATTGACTGGAGCGAGGCGATGTTCGGGGATTCCCAATACGAGGTCG
CCAACATCTTCTTCTGGAGGCCGTGGTTGGCTTGTATGGAGCAGCAGACGCGCTACTTCGAGCGGAGGCA
CCCGGAGCTTGCAGGATCGCCGCGGCTCCGGGCGTATATGCTCCGCATTGGTCTTGACCAACTCTATCAG
AGCTTGGTTGACGGCAATTTCGATGATGCAGCTTGGGCGCAGGGTCGATGCGACGCAATCGTCCGATCCG
GAGCCGGGACTGTCGGGCGTACACAAATCGCCCGCAGAAGCGCGGCCGTCTGGACCGATGGCTGTGTAGA
AGTACTCGCCGATAGTGGAAACCGACGCCCCAGCACTCGTCCGAGGGCAAAGGAATAGATGCATGGCTTT
CGTGACCGGGCTTCAAACAATGATGTGCGATGGTGTGGTTCCCGGTTGGCGGAGTCTTTGTCTACTTTGG
TTGTCTGTCGCAGGTCGGTAGACCGCAAATGAGCAACTGATGGATTGTTGCCAGCGATACTATAATTCAC
ATGGATGGTCTTTGTCGATCAGTAGCTAGTGAGAGAGAGAGAACATCTATCCACAATGTCGAGTGTCTAT
TAGACATACTCCGAGAATAAAGTCAACTGTGTCTGTGATCTAAAGATCGATTCGGCAGTCGAGTAGCGTA
TAACAACTCCGAGTACCAGCGAAAGCACGTCGTGACAGGAGCAGGGCTTTGCCAACTGCGCAACCTTGCT
TGAATGAGGATACACGGGGTGCAACATGGCTGTACTGATCCATCGCAACCAAAATTTCTGTTTATAGATC
AAGCTGGTAGATTCCAATTACTCCACCTCTTGCGCTTCTCCATGACATGTAAGTGCACGTGGAAACCATA
CCCAAATTGCCTACAGCTGCGGAGCATGAGCCTATGGCGATCAGTCTGGTCATGTTAACCAGCCTGTGCT
CTGACGTTAATGCAGAATAGCTTATGCTGCAGACGCGTTACGGCGGAGATGCTGCAGACGCGTTACGCGG
AGATGCTGCAGACGCGTTACGTATCGGATCCAGAATTCGTGATATCTGAATTCGTCGACAAGCTTATTTT
TTGTATACTGTTTTGTGATAGCACGAAGTTTTTCCACGGTATCTTGTTAAAAATATATATTTGTGGCGGG
CTTACCTACATCAAATTAATAAGAGACTAATTATAAACTAAACACACAAGCAAGCTACTTTAGGGTAAAA
GTTTATAAATGCTTTTGACGTATAAACGTTGCTTGTATTTATTATTACAATTAAAGGTGGATAGAAAACC
TAGAGACTAGTTAGAAACTAATCTCAGGTTTGCGTTAAACTAAATCAGAGCCCGAGAGGTTAACAGAACC
TAGAAGGGGACTAGATATCCGGGTAGGGAAACAAAAAAAAAAAACAAGACAGCCACATATTAGGGAGACT
AGTTAGAAGCTAGTTCCAGGACTAGGAAAATAAAAGACAATGATACCACAGTCTAGTTGACAACTAGATA
GATTCTAGATTGAGGCCAAAGTCTCTGAGATCCAGGTTAGTTGCAACTAATACTAGTTAGTATCTAGTCT
CCTATAACTCTGAAGCTAGAATAACTTACTACTATTATCCTCACCACTGTTCAGCTGCGCAAACGGAGTG
ATTGCAAGGTGTTCAGAGACTAGTTATTGACTAGTCAGTGACTAGCAATAACTAACAAGGTATTAACCTA
CCATGTCTGCCATCACCCTGCACTTCCTCGGGCTCAGCAGCCTTTTCCTCCTCATTTTCATGCTCATTTT
CCTTGTTTAAGACTGTGACTAGTCAAAGACTAGTCCAGAACCACAAAGGAGAAATGTCTTACCACTTTCT
TCATTGCTTGTCTCTTTTGCATTATCCATGTCTGCAACTAGTTAGAGTCTAGTTAGTGACTAGTCCGACG
AGGACTTGCTTGTCTCCGGATTGTTGGAGGAACTCTCCAGGGCCTCAAGATCCACAACAGAGCCTTCTAG
ATGACTGGTCAATAACTAGTTGGTCTTTGTCTGAGTCTGACTTACGAGGTTGCATACTCGCTCCCTTTGC
CTCGTCAATCGATGAGAAAAAGCGCCAAAACTCGCAATATGGCTTTGAACCACACGGTGCTGAGACTAGT
TAGAATCTAGTCCCAAACTAGCTTGGATAGCTTACCTTTGCCCTTTGCGTTGCGACAGGTCTTGCAGGGT
ATGGTTCCTTTCTCACCAGCTGATTTAGCTGCCTTGCTACCCTCACGGCGGATCTGCATAAAGAGTGGCT
AGAGGTTATAAATTAGCACTGATCCTAGGTACGGGGCTGAATGTAACTTGCCTTTCCTTTCTCATCGCGC
GGCAAGACAGGCTTGCTCAAATTCCTACCAGTCACAGGGGTATGCACGGCGTACGGACCACTTGAACTAG
TCACAGATTAGTTAGCAACTAGTCTGCATTGAATGGCTGTACTTACGGGCCCTCGCCATTGTCCTGATCA
TTTCCAGCTTCACCCTCGTTGCTGCAAAGTAGTTAGTGACTAGTCAAGGACTAGTTGAAATGGGAGAAGA
AACTCACGAATTCTCGACACCCTTAGTATTGTGGTCCTTGGACTTGGTGCTGCTATATATTAGCTAATAC
ACTAGTTAGACTCACAGAAACTTACGCAGCTCGCTTGCGCTTCTTGGTAGGAGTCGGGGTTGGGAGAACA
GTGCCTTCAAACAAGCCTTCATACCATGCTACTTGACTAGTCAGGGACTAGTCACCAAGTAATCTAGATA
GGACTTGCCTTTGGCCTCCATCAGTTCCTTCATAGTGGGAGGTCCATTGTGCAATGTAAACTCCATGCCG
TGGGAGTTCTTGTCCTTCAAGTGCTTGACCAATATGTTTCTGTTGGCAGAGGGAACCTGTCAACTAGTTA
ATAACTAGTCAGAAACTAGTATAGCAGTAGACTCACTGTACGCTTGAGGCATCCCTTCACTCGGCAGTAG
ACTTCATATGGATGGATATCAGGCACGCCATTGTCGTCCTGTGGACTAGTCAGTAACTAGGCTTAAAGCT
AGTCGGGTCGGCTTACTATCTTGAAATCCGGCAGCGTAAGCTCCCCGTCCTTAACTGCCTCGAGATAGTG
ACAGTACTCTGGGGACTTTCGGAGATCGTTATCGCGAATGCTCGGCATACTAATCGTTGACTAGTCTTGG
ACTAGTCCCGAGCAAAAAGGATTGGAGGAGGAGGAGGAAGGTGAGAGTGAGACAAAGAGCGAAATAAGAG
CTTCAAAGGCTATCTCTAAGCAGTATGAAGGTTAAGTATCTAGTTCTTGACTAGATTTAAAAGAGATTTC
GACTAGTTATGTACCTGGAGTTTGGATATAGGAATGTGTTGTGGTAACGAAATGTAAGGGGGAGGAAAGA
AAAAGTCGGTCAAGAGGTAACTCTAAGTCGGCCATTCCTTTTTGGGAGGCGCTAACCATAAACGGCATGG
TCGACTTAGAGTTAGCTCAGGGAATTTAGGGAGTTATCTGCGACCACCGAGGAACGGCGGAATGCCAAAG
AATCCCGATGGAGCTCTAGCTGGCGGTTGACAACCCCACCTTTTGGCGTTTCTGCGGCGTTGCAGGCGGG
ACTGGATACTTCGTAGAACCAGAAAGGCAAGGCAGAACGCGCTCAGCAAGAGTGTTGGAAGTGATAGCAT
GATGTGCCTTGTTAACTAGGTCAAAATCTGCAGTATGCTTGATGTTATCCAAAGTGTGAGAGAGGAAGGT
CCAAACATACACGATTGGGAGAGGGCCTAGGTATAAGAGTTTTTGAGTAGAACGCATGTGAGCCCAGCCA
TCTCGAGGAGATTAAACACGGGCCGGCATTTGATGGCTATGTTAGTACCCCAATGGAAAGCCTGAGAGTC
CAGTGG
